>Addgene plasmid #1533 | L3137 | depositor full sequence | sequence record 143 | Author sequence
AAGCTTGCATGCCTGCAGGCCTTGGTCGAGTATGAGAAACAACATTAACAATGTTTTGGGAGAAACATGT
AGTTTTGTACGTCCGGTCCAGTGAGAGTTTTCAACTTATTTTGGAAGAAATTTTTTTTTGACAAAATTTT
GCAATTTCCCACGCAGAAATACGGTATGCCCCGTATCTCGCCACGAACATAATATTTTAAATTGACGGAA
AGGTGTGCGCCTTTAAGAAGCACAGTAACCATTTTCCGGTTTTTTTTTTGAAATTGCCTTTGATTTTTAC
TTTTTTCTCCCAAAAACGAGAAATTTAATATAATCCATCAAAATCTTTGTGAACGAGAGAAATATAGTGA
AAAACTCAAAGAAAATTGCGAAATGGATTACTGTACTCCATAAAGGCGCACATCTTTTCGAAAAATCGTG
AAAAATTGCATCTGACCAACAGTTTTGCGTGGAATCTTCCTAGATTCAAATTTCCTATGAGTCATAAAAC
TATCATTTTATCGGACAATAACTACACGTGTACCTTGTTTCCATATGTTCTACCAATATAATTTGTGTTC
ATATGTGGCCAGGTACGGGAAATTAGAACACGGACTGATTTAGGAAGGTTCAAATTCGAGAACAATGGAC
GACTTGCTGCACGAAAACGTGGATTATTCTGAAACCGCCTATGTGATCACTATCGATTTAGCACTTCGGT
TTTCTTTTTCCGTTTTCCTTTATATTCCGTATTGTATGCCGACAATAACGCTTTTTCTTTGTATAAACAT
TTCCAGAAGCAGAGCAAATTTGTTTATTCCAGAATTGACTGAATATTGAAATAATGTTTACAGACATACT
GTAGATTTTTTTCTATTCAAACATGAATACAGTTTTTCGTATTTTTAATCTTCAGATAAGTTTTGTGTGT
GTTTTTGAGAATAATATTTAAAAAAGATAAGCAAATATCAGAACTACGGTAAGCGAAGGGGTACGGTCGT
CAATTGCGGACTTCCGAGCTGTGCACGGCGCCAAAATTTATTTTGAGTTTTAAAATGATTTTCTTTGTTT
TTTTTTCTTTTTTTGACACGATAAGAACATTTTTCTGTATTTCTAATATTTTAAATGAGATCGTAATAAG
TTTATTTAGCTCCATCACATTATTTTCGGAATATTCATCGCTTGAAAACGGCGTAAAATAGGTTCCAAGT
AAATCATTGCAAACAAATCTCCGTTTATCGTTCTAACAAAGTTTTTCGTTCACTTTCTTATGTAAATCGT
TTTCCCCACTTCTTCTTCACGGGAATGATCAATTGAAAGGCCATAAATTGGTTGTTTTCTCCACATTTCG
CAACCAACATGCAGCTGTCGGATAGGCAATAAAATAATGTAATCAATGAGTTTTCCGATTTATCCTAACA
GTTCTTTTTCTAGTGTTCCTATTCGAAAAAAGTACTGTTATCCTTCTTTTTGGACCGCCCATCTCAGGTG
TCAAGACAATCGCAACACACTCAGAAAATGGGCGGAGTATGCCACCCGGCCTTCATTCGTCGCTCCTTGT
CTTCTCCATTTTCGTTTTTTTCCTGTTCTCCGTTCTTTTTTTGTACTTTTGTGATAATGCTGAAGTGTTC
TTTTTTTTCGCTTAACCGCATCTCTTGATTTAATTCATATTTTCTTTCAGATTCATATACAATAACACCA
AGAGCTGCTCTAACAACTAATAATAACAGAATCTAGAGGATCCCCGGGTACCGAGCTCAGAAAAAATGAC
TGCTCCAAAGAAGAAGCGTAAGGTACCGGTAGAAAAAATGAGTAAAGGAGAAGAACTTTTCACTGGAGTT
GTCCCAATTCTTGTTGAATTAGATGGTGATGTTAATGGGCACAAATTTTCTGTCAGTGGAGAGGGTGAAG
GTGATGCAACATACGGAAAACTTACCCTTAAATTTATTTGCACTACTGGAAAACTACCTGTTCCATGGGT
AAGTTTAAACATATATATACTAACTAACCCTGATTATTTAAATTTTCAGCCAACACTTGTCACTACTTTC
TGTTATGGTGTTCAATGCTTCTCGAGATACCCAGATCATATGAAACGGCATGACTTTTTCAAGAGTGCCA
TGCCCGAAGGTTATGTACAGGAAAGAACTATATTTTTCAAAGATGACGGGAACTACAAGACACGTAAGTT
TAAACAGTTCGGTACTAACTAACCATACATATTTAAATTTTCAGGTGCTGAAGTCAAGTTTGAAGGTGAT
ACCCTTGTTAATAGAATCGAGTTAAAAGGTATTGATTTTAAAGAAGATGGAAACATTCTTGGACACAAAT
TGGAATACAACTATAACTCACACAATGTATACATCATGGCAGACAAACAAAAGAATGGAATCAAAGTTGT
AAGTTTAAACATGATTTTACTAACTAACTAATCTGATTTAAATTTTCAGAACTTCAAAATTAGACACAAC
ATTGAAGATGGAAGCGTTCAACTAGCAGACCATTATCAACAAAATACTCCAATTGGCGATGGCCCTGTCC
TTTTACCAGACAACCATTACCTGTCCACACAATCTGCCCTTTCGAAAGATCCCAACGAAAAGAGAGACCA
CATGGTCCTTCTTGAGTTTGTAACAGCTGCTGGGATTACACATGGCATGGATGAACTATACAAATGCCCG
GTGGGTGAAGACCAGAAACAGCACCTCGAACTGAGCCGCGATATTGCCCAGCGTTTCAACGCGCTGTATG
GCGAGATCGATCCCGTCGTTTTACAACGTCGTGACTGGGAAAACCCTGGCGTTACCCAACTTAATCGCCT
TGCAGCACATCCCCCTTTCGCCAGCTGGCGTAATAGCGAAGAGGCCCGCACCGATCGCCCTTCCCAACAG
TTGCGAAGGTAAGTTTAAACAGATCCATACTAACTAACTTGTTCTGACATAATTTTCAGCTTGAATGGCG
AATGGCGCTTTGCCTGGTTTCCGGCACCAGAAGCGGTGCCGGAAAGCTGGCTGGAGTGCGATCTTCCTGA
GGCCGATACTGTCGTCGTCCCCTCAAACTGGCAGATGCACGGTTACGATGCGCCCATCTACACCAACGTG
ACCTATCCCATTACGGTCAATCCGCCGTTTGTTCCCACGGAGAATCCGACGGGTTGTTACTCGCTCACAT
TTAATGTTGATGAAAGCTGGCTACAGGAAGGCCAGACGCGAATTATTTTTGATGGCGTTAACTCGGCGTT
TCATCTGTGGTGCAACGGGCGCTGGGTCGGTTACGGCCAGGTAAGTTTAATTAAGTTGATACTAACTAAC
AAGATCTGATTAATTTTCAGGACAGTCGTTTGCCGTCTGAATTTGACCTGAGCGCATTTTTACGCGCCGG
AGAAAACCGCCTCGCGGTGATGGTGCTGCGCTGGAGTGACGGCAGTTATCTGGAAGATCAGGATATGTGG
CGGATGAGCGGCATTTTCCGTGACGTCTCGTTGCTGCATAAACCGACTACACAAATCAGCGATTTCCATG
TTGCCACTCGCTTTAATGATGATTTCTCCCGCGCTGTACTGGAGGCTGAAGTCCAGGTAAGTTTAAACAG
GATCTTACTAACTAACATGCTAACACTGAATTTTCAGATGTGCGGCGAGTTGCGTGACTACCTACGGGTA
ACAGTTTCTTTATGGCAGGGTGAAACGCAGGTCGCCAGCGGCACCGCGCCTTTCGGCGGTGAAATTATCG
ATGAGCGTGGTGGTTATGCCGATCGCGTCACACTACGTCTGAACGTCGAAAACCCGAAACTGTGGAGCGC
CGAAATCCCGAATCTCTATCGTGCGGTGGTTGAACTGCACACCGCCGACGGCACGCTGATTGAAGCAGAA
GCCTGCGATGTCGGTTTCCGCGAGGTGCGGATTGAAAATGGTCTGCTGCTGCTGAACGGCAAGCCGTTGC
TGATTCGAGGCGTTAACCGTCACGAGCATCATCCTCTGCATGGTCAGGTCATGGATGAGCAGACGATGGT
GCAGGATGTAAGTTTAAACTATTCGTTACTAACTAACTTTAAACATTTAAATTTTCAGATCCTGCTGATG
AAGCAGAACAACTTTAACGCCGTGCGCTGTTCGCATTATCCGAACCATCCGCTGTGGTACACGCTGTGCG
ACCGCTACGGCCTGTATGTGGTGGATGAAGCCAATATTGAAACCCACGGCATGGTGCCAATGAATCGTCT
GACCGATGATCCGCGCTGGCTACCGGCGATGAGCGAACGCGTAACGCGAATGGTGCAGCGCGATCGTAAT
CACCCGAGTGTGATCATCTGGTCGCTGGGGAATGGTAAGTTTAAACAGTTGAATACTAACTAACGGAGAT
CTTTGAAATTTTCAGAATCAGGCCACGGCGCTAATCACGACGCGCTGTATCGCTGGATCAAATCTGTCGA
TCCTTCCCGCCCGGTGCAGTATGAAGGCGGCGGAGCCGACACCACGGCCACCGATATTATTTGCCCGATG
TACGCGCGCGTGGATGAAGACCAGCCCTTCCCGGCTGTGCCGAAATGGTCCATCAAAAAATGGCTTTCGC
TACCTGGAGAGACGCGCCCGCTGATTCTTTGCGAGGTAAGTTTAAACAGAACTCTACTAACTAACACATT
AGATCCTAATTTTCAGTACGCTCACGCGATGGGCAACAGTCTTGGCGGTTTCGCTAAATACTGGCAGGCG
TTTCGTCAGTATCCCCGTTTACAGGGCGGCTTCGTCTGGGACTGGGTGGATCAGTCGCTGATTAAATATG
ATGAAAACGGCAACCCGTGGTCGGCTTACGGCGGTGATTTTGGCGATACGCCGAACGATCGCCAGTTCTG
TATGAACGGTCTGGTCTTTGCCGACCGCACGCCGCATCCAGCGTAAGTTTAAACAATAACCTACTAACTA
ACGTAGATAATTTAAATTTTCAGGCTGACGGAAGCAAAACACCAGCAGCAGTTTTTCCAGTTCCGTTTAT
CCGGGCAAACCATCGAAGTGACCAGCGAATACCTGTTCCGTCATAGCGATAACGAGCTCCTGCACTGGAT
GGTGGCGCTGGATGGTAAGCCGCTGGCAAGCGGTGAAGTGCCTCTGGATGTCGCTCCACAAGGTAAACAG
TTGATTGAACTGCCTGAACTACCGCAGCCGGAGAGCGCCGGGCAACTCTGGCTCACAGTACGCGTAGTGC
AACCGAACGCGACCGCATGGTCAGAAGCCGGGCACATCAGCGCATGGCAGCAGTGGAGGTAAGTTTAAAC
AAGATCCTACTAACTAACTCTACATTGATGAATTTTCAGACTGGCGGAAAACCTCAGTGTGACGCTCCCC
GCCGCGTCCCACGCCATCCCGCATCTGACCACCAGCGAAATGGATTTTTGCATCGAGCTGGGTAATAAGC
GTTGGCAATTTAACCGCCAGTCAGGCTTTCTTTCACAGATGTGGATTGGCGATAAAAAACAACTGCTGAC
GCCGCTGCGCGATCAGTTCACCCGTGCACCGCTGGATAACGACATTGGCGTAAGTGAAGCGACCCGCATT
GACCCTAACGCCTGGGTCGGTAAGTTTAAACAAAGTTGTACTAACTAACGAAGATCTTGATAATTTTCAG
AACGCTGGAAGGCGGCGGGCCATTACCAGGCCGAAGCAGCGTTGTTGCAGTGCACGGCAGATACACTTGC
TGATGCGGTGCTGATTACGACCGCTCACGCGTGGCAGCATCAGGGGAAAACCTTATTTATCAGCCGGAAA
ACCTACCGGATTGATGGTAGTGGTCAAATGGCGATTACCGTTGATGTTGAAGTGGCGAGCGATACACCGC
ATCCGGCGCGGATTGGCCTGAACTGCCAGCTGGCGCAGGTAGCAGAGCGGGTAAACTGGCTCGGATTAGG
GCCGCAAGAAAACTATCCCGACCGCCTTACTGCCGCCTGTTTTGACCGCTGGGATCTGCCATTGTCAGAC
ATGTAGTAAGTTTAAACTTGATAGTACTAACTAACATGTTTCATTTAAATTTTCAGTACCCCGTACGTCT
TCCCGAGCGAAAACGGTCTGCGCTGCGGGACGCGCGAATTGAATTATGGCCCACACCAGTGGCGCGGCGA
CTTCCAGTTCAACATCAGCCGCTACAGTCAACAGCAACTGATGGAAACCAGCCATCGCCATCTGCTGCAC
GCGGAAGAAGGCACATGGCTGAATATCGACGGTTTCCATATGGGGATTGGTGGCGACGACTCCTGGAGCC
CGTCAGTATCGGCGGAATTCCAACTGAGCGCCGGTCGCTACCATTACCAACTTGTCTGGTGTCAAAAATA
ATAGGGGCCGCTGTCATCAGAGTAAGTTTAAACTGAGTTCTACTAACTAACGAGTAATATTTAAATTTTC
AGCATCTCGCGCCCGTGCCTCTGACTTCTAAGTCCAATTACTCTTCAACATCCCTACATGCTCTTTCTCC
CTGTGCTCCCACCCCCTATTTTTGTTATTATCAAAAAACTTCTCTTAATTTCTTTGTTTTTTAGCTTCTT
TTAAGTCACCTCTAACAATGAAATTGTGTAGATTCAAAAATAGAATTAATTCGTAATAAAAAGTCGAAAA
AAATTGTGCTCCCTCCCCCCATTAATAATAATTCTATCCCAAAATCTACACAATGTTCTGTGTACACTTC
TTATGTTTTTTACTTCTGATAAATTTTTTTGAAACATCATAGAAAAAACCGCACACAAAATACCTTATCA
TATGTTACGTTTCAGTTTATGACCGCAATTTTTATTTCTTCGCACGTCTGGGCCTCTCATGACGTCAAAT
CATGCTCATCGTGAAAAAGTTTTGGAGTATTTTTGGAATTTTTCAATCAAGTGAAAGTTTATGAAATTAA
TTTTCCTGCTTTTGCTTTTTGGGGTTTCCCCTATTGTTTGTCAAGATTTCGAGGACGGCGTTTTTCTTGC
TAAAATCACAAGTATTGATGAGCACGATGCAAGAAAGATCGGAAGAAGGTTTGGGTTTGAGGCTCAGTGG
AAGGTGAGTAGAAGTTGATAATTTGAAAGTGGAGTAGTGTCTATGGGGTTTTTGCCTTAAATGACAGAAT
ACATTCCCAATATACCAAACATAACTGTTTCCTACTAGTCGGCCGTACGGGCCCTTTCGTCTCGCGCGTT
TCGGTGATGACGGTGAAAACCTCTGACACATGCAGCTCCCGGAGACGGTCACAGCTTGTCTGTAAGCGGA
TGCCGGGAGCAGACAAGCCCGTCAGGGCGCGTCAGCGGGTGTTGGCGGGTGTCGGGGCTGGCTTAACTAT
GCGGCATCAGAGCAGATTGTACTGAGAGTGCACCATATGCGGTGTGAAATACCGCACAGATGCGTAAGGA
GAAAATACCGCATCAGGCGGCCTTAAGGGCCTCGTGATACGCCTATTTTTATAGGTTAATGTCATGATAA
TAATGGTTTCTTAGACGTCAGGTGGCACTTTTCGGGGAAATGTGCGCGGAACCCCTATTTGTTTATTTTT
CTAAATACATTCAAATATGTATCCGCTCATGAGACAATAACCCTGATAAATGCTTCAATAATATTGAAAA
AGGAAGAGTATGAGTATTCAACATTTCCGTGTCGCCCTTATTCCCTTTTTTGCGGCATTTTGCCTTCCTG
TTTTTGCTCACCCAGAAACGCTGGTGAAAGTAAAAGATGCTGAAGATCAGTTGGGTGCACGAGTGGGTTA
CATCGAACTGGATCTCAACAGCGGTAAGATCCTTGAGAGTTTTCGCCCCGAAGAACGTTTTCCAATGATG
AGCACTTTTAAAGTTCTGCTATGTGGCGCGGTATTATCCCGTATTGACGCCGGGCAAGAGCAACTCGGTC
GCCGCATACACTATTCTCAGAATGACTTGGTTGAGTACTCACCAGTCACAGAAAAGCATCTTACGGATGG
CATGACAGTAAGAGAATTATGCAGTGCTGCCATAACCATGAGTGATAACACTGCGGCCAACTTACTTCTG
ACAACGATCGGAGGACCGAAGGAGCTAACCGCTTTTTTGCACAACATGGGGGATCATGTAACTCGCCTTG
ATCGTTGGGAACCGGAGCTGAATGAAGCCATACCAAACGACGAGCGTGACACCACGATGCCTGTAGCAAT
GGCAACAACGTTGCGCAAACTATTAACTGGCGAACTACTTACTCTAGCTTCCCGGCAACAATTAATAGAC
TGGATGGAGGCGGATAAAGTTGCAGGACCACTTCTGCGCTCGGCCCTTCCGGCTGGCTGGTTTATTGCTG
ATAAATCTGGAGCCGGTGAGCGTGGGTCTCGCGGTATCATTGCAGCACTGGGGCCAGATGGTAAGCCCTC
CCGTATCGTAGTTATCTACACGACGGGGAGTCAGGCAACTATGGATGAACGAAATAGACAGATCGCTGAG
ATAGGTGCCTCACTGATTAAGCATTGGTAACTGTCAGACCAAGTTTACTCATATATACTTTAGATTGATT
TAAAACTTCATTTTTAATTTAAAAGGATCTAGGTGAAGATCCTTTTTGATAATCTCATGACCAAAATCCC
TTAACGTGAGTTTTCGTTCCACTGAGCGTCAGACCCCGTAGAAAAGATCAAAGGATCTTCTTGAGATCCT
TTTTTTCTGCGCGTAATCTGCTGCTTGCAAACAAAAAAACCACCGCTACCAGCGGTGGTTTGTTTGCCGG
ATCAAGAGCTACCAACTCTTTTTCCGAAGGTAACTGGCTTCAGCAGAGCGCAGATACCAAATACTGTCCT
TCTAGTGTAGCCGTAGTTAGGCCACCACTTCAAGAACTCTGTAGCACCGCCTACATACCTCGCTCTGCTA
ATCCTGTTACCAGTGGCTGCTGCCAGTGGCGATAAGTCGTGTCTTACCGGGTTGGACTCAAGACGATAGT
TACCGGATAAGGCGCAGCGGTCGGGCTGAACGGGGGGTTCGTGCACACAGCCCAGCTTGGAGCGAACGAC
CTACACCGAACTGAGATACCTACAGCGTGAGCATTGAGAAAGCGCCACGCTTCCCGAAGGGAGAAAGGCG
GACAGGTATCCGGTAAGCGGCAGGGTCGGAACAGGAGAGCGCACGAGGGAGCTTCCAGGGGGAAACGCCT
GGTATCTTTATAGTCCTGTCGGGTTTCGCCACCTCTGACTTGAGCGTCGATTTTTGTGATGCTCGTCAGG
GGGGCGGAGCCTATGGAAAAACGCCAGCAACGCGGCCTTTTTACGGTTCCTGGCCTTTTGCTGGCCTTTT
GCTCACATGTTCTTTCCTGCGTTATCCCCTGATTCTGTGGATAACCGTATTACCGCCTTTGAGTGAGCTG
ATACCGCTCGCCGCAGCCGAACGACCGAGCGCAGCGAGTCAGTGAGCGAGGAAGCGGAAGAGCGCCCAAT
ACGCAAACCGCCTCTCCCCGCGCGTTGGCCGATTCATTAATGCAGCTGGCACGACAGGTTTCCCGACTGG
AAAGCGGGCAGTGAGCGCAACGCAATTAATGTGAGTTAGCTCACTCATTAGGCACCCCAGGCTTTACACT
TTATGCTTCCGGCTCGTATGTTGTGTGGAATTGTGAGCGGATAACAATTTCACACAGGAAACAGCTATGA
CCATGATTACGCCAAGCTGTAAGTTTAAACATGATCTTACTAACTAACTATTCTCATTTAAATTTTCAGA
GCTTAAAAATGGCTGAAATCACTCACAACGATGGATACGCTAACAACTTGGAAATGAAAT
Features (pLannotate 1.2.2; 17 found; start..end, strand, type, name):
      1..19      -  misc_feature   MCS (fragment): pUC18/19 multiple cloning site
   1712..1738    -  misc_feature   MCS (fragment): pUC18/19 multiple cloning site
   1788..2663    +  CDS            vsfGFP-9 (fragment): vsfGFP-9 is a basic (constitutively fluorescent) green fluorescent protein published in 2015, derived from Aequorea victoria. It has low acid sensitivity.
   2658..2738    +  CDS            trpS (fragment): SYW_ECOLI - Experimental evidence at protein level: Swiss-Prot protein existence level 1. Catalyzes the attachment of tryptophan to tRNA(Trp). Amino acylates tRNA(Trp) with both L- and D-tryptophan, although D-tryptophan is a poor substrate (PubMed:10918062). From Escherichia coli (strain K12).
   2743..2875    +  CDS            lacZα (fragment): LacZα fragment of β-galactosidase; lacZ fragment
   2927..3261    +  CDS            lacZ (fragment): β-galactosidase; lacZ
   3308..6298    +  CDS            lacZ: BGAL_ECOLI - Experimental evidence at protein level: Swiss-Prot protein existence level 1. From Escherichia coli (strain K12).
   6851..7003    +  CDS            aex-5 (fragment): AEX5_CAEEL - Also known as kpc-3 From Caenorhabditis elegans.
   7131..7166    +  CDS            rop (fragment): Rop protein, which maintains plasmids at low copy number; rop
   7268..7367    +  misc_feature   bom (fragment): basis of mobility region from pBR322
   7465..7569    +  promoter       AmpR promoter: bla
   7570..8430    +  CDS            AmpR: β-lactamase; bla; confers resistance to ampicillin, carbenicillin, and related antibiotics
   8601..9189    +  rep_origin     ori: high-copy-number ColE1/pMB1/pBR322/pUC origin of replication
   9372..9464    +  CDS            lacI (fragment): lac repressor; lacI; The lac repressor binds to the lac operator to inhibit transcription in E. coli. This inhibition can be relieved by adding lactose or isopropyl-β-D-thiogalactopyranoside (IPTG).
   9477..9498    +  protein_bind   CAP binding site: CAP binding activates transcription in the presence of cAMP. E. coli catabolite activator protein
   9513..9543    +  promoter       lac promoter: promoter for the E. coli lac operon
   9551..9567    +  protein_bind   lac operator: The lac repressor binds to the lac operator to inhibit transcription in E. coli. This inhibition can be relieved by adding lactose or isopropyl-β-D-thiogalactopyranoside (IPTG). lac repressor encoded by lacI
