[The description below was written by a language model from this plasmid's Addgene catalogue record and pLannotate feature annotations shown in this document.]
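Description:
L3137 (Fire Lab miniprep designation pPD107.101) is a worm expression vector from the 1997 Fire Lab vector kit, catalogued as an empty backbone of about 9.7 kb for use in Caenorhabditis elegans. It is propagated in E. coli through a high-copy ColE1/pUC-type origin and selected with ampicillin via the β-lactamase gene and its native promoter. Remnants of a pUC-style backbone are also annotated, including fragments of the pUC18/19 multiple cloning site, a lac promoter with its CAP binding site and operator, and short rop, bom and lacI fragments.

The payload detected in the sequence is a reporter cassette in which a GFP coding region (matched by the annotation software to an Aequorea victoria GFP variant, as a fragment) is followed directly, on the same strand, by lacZ sequence. The lacZ region appears as several adjacent segments that together span β-galactosidase, a broken-up pattern that would be consistent with interruptions in the coding sequence, though the record does not say so. This arrangement suggests a GFP–lacZ fusion reporter. Short matches to E. coli trpS and to C. elegans aex-5 are probably incidental annotations of linker or flanking worm-derived sequence.

The catalogue lists "glp1" as the tag or fusion protein, but no glp-1 feature was annotated. About 1.7 kb between the two MCS fragments upstream of GFP is unannotated and could hold such sequence, but the record does not confirm this. No worm promoter or 3' UTR is named, and no insert is recorded. The vector is presumably intended for restriction cloning of sequences to produce reporter fusions in transgenic worms, with details deferred to the kit documentation.
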