Addgene plasmid #1533: L3137
Purpose: (Empty Backbone)
Depositing lab: Andrew Fire. Depositing organization: Carnegie Institution for Science.
Backbone
  Vector backbone: Unknown
  Backbone size (bp): 9728
  Vector type: Worm Expression
Growth in bacteria
  Bacterial resistance: Ampicillin, 100 μg/mL
  Growth temperature: 37°C
  Growth strain: DH5alpha
  Copy number: Unknown
Gene/Insert
  Gene/Insert name: None
  Tag / fusion protein: glp1
  Cloning method: Restriction Enzyme
Terms and licenses: Academic/Nonprofit Terms; Industry Terms: Not Available to Industry
Depositor comments: See Fire Lab Vector Kit Documentation 1997. Fire Lab Miniprep Number pPD107.101, Ligation number L3137.
How to cite: L3137 was a gift from Andrew Fire (Addgene plasmid # 1533 ; http://n2t.net/addgene:1533 ; RRID:Addgene_1533)
