>Addgene plasmid #1533 | L3137 | addgene partial sequence | sequence record 16673 | 1533_m13reverse
GNGTNACTGATCTTCTAACTAACTATTCTCATTTAAATTTTCAGAGCTTAAAAATGGCTGAAATCACTCA
CAACGATGGATACGCTAACAACTTGGAAATGAAATAAGCTTGCATGCCTGCAGGCCTTGGTCGAGTATGA
GAAACAACATTAACAATGTTTTGGGAGAAACATGTAGTTTTGTACGTCCGGTCCAGTGAGAGTTTTCAAC
TTATTTTGGAAGAAATTTTTTTTTGACAAAATTTTGCAATTTCCCACGCAGAAATACGGTATGCCCCGTA
TCTCGCCACGAACATAATATTTTAAATTGACGGAAAGGTGTGCGCCTTTAAGAAGCACAGTAACCATTTT
CCGGTTTTTTTTTTGAAATTGCCTTTGATTTTTACTTTTTTCTCCCAAAAACGAGAAATTTAATATAATC
CATCAAAATCTTTGTGAACGAGAGAAATATAGTGAAAAACTCAAAGAAAATTGCGAAATGGATTACTGTA
CTCCATAAAGGCGCACATCTTTTCGAAAAATCGTGAAAAATTGCATCTGACCAACAGTTTTGCGTGGAAT
CTTCCTAGATTCAAATTTCCTATGAGTCATAAAACTATCATTTTATCGGACAATAACTACACGTGTACCT
TGTTTCCATATGTTCTACCAATATAATTTGTGTTCATATGTGGCCAGGTACGGGAAATTAGAACACGGAC
TGATTTAGGAAGGTTCAAATTCGAGAACAATGGACGACTTGCTGCACGAAAACGTGGATTATTCTGAAAC
CGCCTATGTGATCACTATCGATTTAGCACTTCGGTTTTCTTTTTCCGTTTTCCTTTATATTCCGTATTGT
ATGCCGACAATAACGCTTTTTCTTTGTATAAACATTTCCAGAAGCAGAGCAAATTTGTTTATTCCAGAAT
TGACTGAATATNGAAATAATGGTTACAGACATACTGTAGATTTTTTTCTATTCNACCATGAATACAGTTT
TTCGTATTTTTAATCCTCCNAANAAGGTTTGGNGNGNGTTTTGGAAAATAATATTTAAAAAAGATANCCA
ATATCNNACCTACGGTANGCGAAGGGGTACGGNCGTCNATTGCGGACTNCCAGCTGGGCCCGGNCCCAAN
TTATTTGNGGTTTAAANGANTTCCCTGGTTTTTTTCCNTTTTGGACCNAAANAACNTTTTCNGGATTCCA
AANTTTTAANGGNAACCNGAAAAGTTTTTTGCCCCCCCCCATTNTTTCGNAANTCCNCCNTTGNAACGNN
GAAAAAGGTCCNGAAAACTTGNAAAAANNCCNGTTACGCCCCAAAANNTTTCCCCCCTTCNAGNAACCCT
NCCCCCCNCCCCCGGGAN
